Addgene plasmid #210533: pGGB-SpCas9
Purpose: Cloning A.thaliana codon optimized SpCas9 CDS as GreenGate module B
Depositing lab: Ortrun Mittelsten Scheid. Depositing organization: Gregor Mendel Institute of Molecular Plant Biology. Publication: A versatile CRISPR-based system for lineage tracing in living plants. Dona M, Bradamante G, Bogojevic Z, Gutzat R, Streubel S, Mosiolek M, Dolan L, Mittelsten Scheid O. Plant J. 2023 Jul 5. doi: 10.1111/tpj.16378. PubMed 37403571.
Backbone
  Vector backbone: pJet 1.3
  Backbone manufacturer: Thermo Scientific
  Vector type: Synthetic Biology
Growth in bacteria
  Bacterial resistance: Ampicillin, 100 μg/mL
  Growth temperature: 37°C
  Growth strain: DH5alpha
  Copy number: High Copy
Gene/Insert
  Gene/Insert name: SpCas9
  Species: Other
  Cloning method: Unknown
Terms and licenses: Academic/Nonprofit Terms; Industry Terms: Not Available to Industry
How to cite: pGGB-SpCas9 was a gift from Ortrun Mittelsten Scheid (Addgene plasmid # 210533 ; http://n2t.net/addgene:210533 ; RRID:Addgene_210533)
