[The description below was written by a language model from this plasmid's Addgene catalogue record and pLannotate feature annotations shown in this document.]
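Description:
pGGB-SpCas9 is a bacterial cloning plasmid that stores the Streptococcus pyogenes Cas9 coding sequence, codon-optimized for Arabidopsis thaliana, as a "B" position module for the GreenGate modular assembly system. GreenGate is a Golden Gate-type method in which standardized entry modules are combined in a fixed order by type IIS restriction and ligation to build plant transformation constructs. The catalogue lists the backbone as pJet 1.3 and the vector type as synthetic biology; the cloning method is not recorded, and the type IIS sites and overhangs that would define the module boundaries are not annotated in the feature table. The plasmid is about 6.8 kb and is maintained in E. coli at high copy through a ColE1/pUC-type origin, with selection by ampicillin resistance from a β-lactamase gene under its own bla promoter.

The payload is a roughly 4.1 kb open reading frame matching S. pyogenes serotype M1 Cas9. It lies between a forward T7 promoter and a reverse-facing SP6 promoter, which are phage polymerase promoters belonging to the cloning vector rather than elements intended for plant expression. No plant promoter, terminator, nuclear localization signal or epitope tag is annotated, consistent with a promoterless part meant to receive its regulatory elements from other modules during assembly. The remaining hits, a short RNA-OUT match and small fragments of hisG and lacI, appear to be backbone remnants with no stated function. The associated work concerns a CRISPR-based lineage tracing system in living plants, so this module presumably supplies the Cas9 nuclease component for such assemblies.
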