Features (pLannotate 1.2.2; 9 found; start..end, strand, type, name):
      1..19      +  promoter       T7 promoter: promoter for bacteriophage T7 RNA polymerase
     92..4195    +  CDS            cas9: CAS9_STRP1 - Also known as csn1 From Streptococcus pyogenes serotype M1.
   4299..4317    -  promoter       SP6 promoter: promoter for bacteriophage SP6 RNA polymerase
   4536..4605    +  ncRNA          RNA-OUT: Accession: RF00240 - RNA-OUT
   4651..4764    -  CDS            hisG (fragment): HIS1_SALTY - Experimental evidence at protein level: Swiss-Prot protein existence level 1. Catalyzes the condensation of ATP and 5-phosphoribose 1- diphosphate to form N'-(5'-phosphoribosyl)-ATP (PR-ATP). Has a crucial role in the pathway because the rate of histidine biosynthesis seems to be controlled primarily by regulation of HisG enzymatic activity (By similarity). From Salmonella typhimurium (strain LT2 / SGSC1412 / ATCC 700720).
   4795..4849    -  CDS            lacI (fragment): lac repressor; lacI; The lac repressor binds to the lac operator to inhibit transcription in E. coli. This inhibition can be relieved by adding lactose or isopropyl-β-D-thiogalactopyranoside (IPTG).
   5032..5620    -  rep_origin     ori: high-copy-number ColE1/pMB1/pBR322/pUC origin of replication
   5791..6651    -  CDS            AmpR: β-lactamase; bla; confers resistance to ampicillin, carbenicillin, and related antibiotics
   6652..6743    -  promoter       AmpR promoter: bla
>Addgene plasmid #210533 | pGGB-SpCas9 | addgene full sequence | sequence record 426182 | Addgene NGS Result
TAATACGACTCACTATAGGGAGACGCACATGCGGCCGCCTCGAGAATTCTGACGTCTTAATTAATTATTA
TCAGGGTGGTGGTCTCCAACAATGGATAAGAAGTACTCTATCGGACTCGATATCGGAACTAACTCTGTGG
GATGGGCTGTGATCACCGATGAGTACAAGGTGCCATCTAAGAAGTTCAAGGTTCTCGGAAACACCGATAG
GCACTCTATCAAGAAAAACCTTATCGGTGCTCTCCTCTTCGATTCTGGTGAAACTGCTGAGGCTACCAGA
CTCAAGAGAACCGCTAGAAGAAGGTACACCAGAAGAAAGAACAGGATCTGCTACCTCCAAGAGATCTTCT
CTAACGAGATGGCTAAAGTGGATGATTCATTCTTCCACAGGCTCGAAGAGTCATTCCTCGTGGAAGAAGA
TAAGAAGCACGAGAGGCACCCTATCTTCGGAAACATCGTTGATGAGGTGGCATACCACGAGAAGTACCCT
ACTATCTACCACCTCAGAAAGAAGCTCGTTGATTCTACTGATAAGGCTGATCTCAGGCTCATCTACCTCG
CTCTCGCTCACATGATCAAGTTCAGAGGACACTTCCTCATCGAGGGTGATCTCAACCCTGATAACTCTGA
TGTGGATAAGTTGTTCATCCAGCTCGTGCAGACCTACAACCAGCTTTTCGAAGAGAACCCTATCAACGCT
TCAGGTGTGGATGCTAAGGCTATCCTCTCTGCTAGGCTCTCTAAGTCAAGAAGGCTTGAGAACCTCATTG
CTCAGCTCCCTGGTGAGAAGAAGAACGGACTTTTCGGAAACTTGATCGCTCTCTCTCTCGGACTCACCCC
TAACTTCAAGTCTAACTTCGATCTCGCTGAGGATGCAAAGCTCCAGCTCTCAAAGGATACCTACGATGAT
GATCTCGATAACCTCCTCGCTCAGATCGGAGATCAGTACGCTGATTTGTTCCTCGCTGCTAAGAACCTCT
CTGATGCTATCCTCCTCAGTGATATCCTCAGAGTGAACACCGAGATCACCAAGGCTCCACTCTCAGCTTC
TATGATCAAGAGATACGATGAGCACCACCAGGATCTCACACTTCTCAAGGCTCTTGTTAGACAGCAGCTC
CCAGAGAAGTACAAAGAGATTTTCTTCGATCAGTCTAAGAACGGATACGCTGGTTACATCGATGGTGGTG
CATCTCAAGAAGAGTTCTACAAGTTCATCAAGCCTATCCTCGAGAAGATGGATGGAACCGAGGAACTCCT
CGTGAAGCTCAATAGAGAGGATCTTCTCAGAAAGCAGAGGACCTTCGATAACGGATCTATCCCTCATCAG
ATCCACCTCGGAGAGTTGCACGCTATCCTTAGAAGGCAAGAGGATTTCTACCCATTCCTCAAGGATAACA
GGGAAAAGATTGAGAAGATTCTCACCTTCAGAATCCCTTACTACGTGGGACCTCTCGCTAGAGGAAACTC
AAGATTCGCTTGGATGACCAGAAAGTCTGAGGAAACCATCACCCCTTGGAACTTCGAAGAGGTGGTGGAT
AAGGGTGCTAGTGCTCAGTCTTTCATCGAGAGGATGACCAACTTCGATAAGAACCTTCCAAACGAGAAGG
TGCTCCCTAAGCACTCTTTGCTCTACGAGTACTTCACCGTGTACAACGAGTTGACCAAGGTTAAGTACGT
GACCGAGGGAATGAGGAAGCCTGCTTTTTTGTCAGGTGAGCAAAAGAAGGCTATCGTTGATCTCTTGTTC
AAGACCAACAGAAAGGTGACCGTGAAGCAGCTCAAAGAGGATTACTTCAAGAAAATCGAGTGCTTCGATT
CAGTTGAGATTTCTGGTGTTGAGGATAGGTTCAACGCATCTCTCGGAACCTACCACGATCTCCTCAAGAT
CATTAAGGATAAGGATTTCTTGGATAACGAGGAAAACGAGGATATCTTGGAGGATATCGTTCTTACCCTC
ACCCTCTTTGAAGATAGAGAGATGATTGAAGAAAGGCTCAAGACCTACGCTCATCTCTTCGATGATAAGG
TGATGAAGCAGTTGAAGAGAAGAAGATACACTGGTTGGGGAAGGCTCTCAAGAAAGCTCATTAACGGAAT
CAGGGATAAGCAGTCTGGAAAGACAATCCTTGATTTCCTCAAGTCTGATGGATTCGCTAACAGAAACTTC
ATGCAGCTCATCCACGATGATTCTCTCACCTTTAAAGAGGATATCCAGAAGGCTCAGGTTTCAGGACAGG
GTGATAGTCTCCATGAGCATATCGCTAACCTCGCTGGATCTCCTGCAATCAAGAAGGGAATCCTCCAGAC
TGTGAAGGTTGTGGATGAGTTGGTGAAGGTGATGGGAAGGCATAAGCCTGAGAACATCGTGATCGAAATG
GCTAGAGAGAACCAGACCACTCAGAAGGGACAGAAGAACTCTAGGGAAAGGATGAAGAGGATCGAGGAAG
GTATCAAAGAGCTTGGATCTCAGATCCTCAAAGAGCACCCTGTTGAGAACACTCAGCTCCAGAATGAGAA
GCTCTACCTCTACTACCTCCAGAACGGAAGGGATATGTATGTGGATCAAGAGTTGGATATCAACAGGCTC
TCTGATTACGATGTTGATCATATCGTGCCACAGTCATTCTTGAAGGATGATTCTATCGATAACAAGGTGC
TCACCAGGTCTGATAAGAACAGGGGTAAGAGTGATAACGTGCCAAGTGAAGAGGTTGTGAAGAAAATGAA
GAACTATTGGAGGCAGCTCCTCAACGCTAAGCTCATCACTCAGAGAAAGTTCGATAACTTGACTAAGGCT
GAGAGGGGAGGACTCTCTGAATTGGATAAGGCAGGATTCATCAAGAGGCAGCTTGTGGAAACCAGGCAGA
TCACTAAGCACGTTGCACAGATCCTCGATTCTAGGATGAACACCAAGTACGATGAGAACGATAAGTTGAT
CAGGGAAGTGAAGGTTATCACCCTCAAGTCAAAGCTCGTGTCTGATTTCAGAAAGGATTTCCAATTCTAC
AAGGTGAGGGAAATCAACAACTACCACCACGCTCACGATGCTTACCTTAACGCTGTTGTTGGAACCGCTC
TCATCAAGAAGTATCCTAAGCTCGAGTCAGAGTTCGTGTACGGTGATTACAAGGTGTACGATGTGAGGAA
GATGATCGCTAAGTCTGAGCAAGAGATCGGAAAGGCTACCGCTAAGTATTTCTTCTACTCTAACATCATG
AATTTCTTCAAGACCGAGATTACCCTCGCTAACGGTGAGATCAGAAAGAGGCCACTCATCGAGACAAACG
GTGAAACAGGTGAGATCGTGTGGGATAAGGGAAGGGATTTCGCTACCGTTAGAAAGGTGCTCTCTATGCC
ACAGGTGAACATCGTTAAGAAAACCGAGGTGCAGACCGGTGGATTCTCTAAAGAGTCTATCCTCCCTAAG
AGGAACTCTGATAAGCTCATTGCTAGGAAGAAGGATTGGGACCCTAAGAAATACGGTGGTTTCGATTCTC
CTACCGTGGCTTACTCTGTTCTCGTTGTGGCTAAGGTTGAGAAGGGAAAGAGTAAGAAGCTCAAGTCTGT
TAAGGAACTTCTCGGAATCACTATCATGGAAAGGTCATCTTTCGAGAAGAACCCAATCGATTTCCTCGAG
GCTAAGGGATACAAAGAGGTTAAGAAGGATCTCATCATCAAGCTCCCAAAGTACTCACTCTTCGAACTCG
AGAACGGTAGAAAGAGGATGCTCGCTTCTGCTGGTGAGCTTCAAAAGGGAAACGAGCTTGCTCTCCCATC
TAAGTACGTTAACTTTCTTTACCTCGCTTCTCACTACGAGAAGTTGAAGGGATCTCCAGAAGATAACGAG
CAGAAGCAACTTTTCGTTGAGCAGCACAAGCACTACTTGGATGAGATCATCGAGCAGATCTCTGAGTTCT
CTAAAAGGGTGATCCTCGCTGATGCAAACCTCGATAAGGTGTTGTCTGCTTACAACAAGCACAGAGATAA
GCCTATCAGGGAACAGGCAGAGAACATCATCCATCTCTTCACCCTTACCAACCTCGGTGCTCCTGCTGCT
TTCAAGTACTTCGATACAACCATCGATAGGAAGAGATACACCTCTACCAAAGAAGTGCTCGATGCTACCC
TCATCCATCAGTCTATCACTGGACTCTACGAGACTAGGATCGATCTCTCACAGCTCGGTGGTGATTCAAG
GGCTGATCCTAAGAAGAAGAGGAAGGTTTGAGGGGCTCGAGACCGGTGGTATCATGGTTTTTACCTCCTG
AATTCGGATCCCTCGAGCGATACACACTTCTATAGTGTCACCTAAATGCGTTTAAACCTTCCTGCAGGTG
ACGATTACCTAACAATCGGTCGATTCGTTTGATGTTATGTTTTGTTCTCGCTTTGGTTGGCAGGTTACGG
CCAAGTTCGGTAAGAGTGAGAGTTTTACAGTCAAGTAATGCGTGGCAAGCCAACGTTAAGCTGTTGAGTC
GTTTTAAGTGTAATTCGGGGCAGAATTGGTAAAGAGAGTCGTGTAAAATATCGAGTTCGCACATCTTGTT
GTCTGATTATTGATTTTTCGCGAAACCATTTAATCATATGACAAGATGTGTGTCCACCTTAACTTAATGA
TTTTTACCAAAATCATTAGGGGATTCATCAGCGCTGAGTGTGTAAATTAATTTTTATGCCGCAGCGGGCC
AGCAATTCTCGTGAATCATCGCTTAAACGGCCTGATTTCTGAATAGCTATGCGTAAGCGGGTGTTGTCTA
ACATTCTGCGTTCCTCTTTATCCTGTCTGAACCGGCTGCATTAATGAATCGGCCAACGCGCGGGGAGAGG
CGGTTTGCGTATTGGGCGCTCTTCCGCTTCCTCGCTCACTGACTCGCTGCGCTCGGTCGTTCGGCTGCGG
CGAGCGGTATCAGCTCACTCAAAGGCGGTAATACGGTTATCCACAGAATCAGGGGATAACGCAGGAAAGA
ACATGTGAGCAAAAGGCCAGCAAAAGGCCAGGAACCGTAAAAAGGCCGCATTGCTGGCGTTTTTCCATAG
GCTCCGCCCCCCTGACGAGCATCACAAAAATCGACGCTCAAGTCAGAGGTGGCGAAACCCGACAGGACTA
TAAAGATACCAGGCGTTTCCCCCTGGAAGCTCCCTCGTGCGCTCTCCTGTTCCGACCCTGCCGCTTACCG
GATACCTGTCCGCCTTTCTCCCTTCGGGAAGCGTGGCGCTTTCTCATAGCTCACGCTGTAGGTATCTCAG
TTCGGTGTAGGTCGTTCGCTCCAAGCTGGGCTGTGTGCACGAACCCCCCGTTCAGCCCGACCGCTGCGCC
TTATCCGGTAACTATCGTCTTGAGTCCAACCCGGTAAGACACGACTTATCGCCACTGGCAGCAGCCACTG
GTAACAGGATTAGCAGAGCGAGGTATGTAGGCGGTGCTACAGAGTTCTTGAAGTGGTGGCCTAACTACGG
CTACACTAGAAGAACAGTATTTGGTATCTGCGCTCTGCTGAAGCCAGTTACCTTCGGAAAAAGAGTTGGT
AGCTCTTGATCCGGCAAACAAACCACCGCTGGTAGCGGTGGTTTTTTTGTTTGCAAGCAGCAGATTACGC
GCAGAAAAAAAGGATCTCAAGAAGATCCTTTGATCTTTTCTACGGGGTCTGACGCTCAGTGGAACGAAAA
CTCACGTTAAGGGATTTTGGTCATGAGATTATCAAAAAGGATCTTCACCTAGATCCTTTTAAATTAAAAA
TGAAGTTTTAAATCAATCTAAAGTATATATGAGTAAACTTGGTCTGACAGTTACCAATGCTTAATCAGTG
AGGCACCTATCTCAGCGATCTGTCTATTTCGTTCATCCATAGTTGCCTGACTCCCCGTCGTGTAGATAAC
TACGATACGGGAGGGCTTACCATCTGGCCCCAGTGCTGCAATGATACCGCGAGATCCACGCTCACCGGCT
CCAGATTTATCAGCAATAAACCAGCCAGCCGGAAGGGCCGAGCGCAGAAGTGGTCCTGCAACTTTATCCG
CCTCCATCCAGTCTATTAATTGTTGCCGGGAAGCTAGAGTAAGTAGTTCGCCAGTTAATAGTTTGCGCAA
CGTTGTTGCCATTGCTACAGGCATCGTGGTGTCACGCTCGTCGTTTGGTATGGCTTCATTCAGCTCCGGT
TCCCAACGATCAAGGCGAGTTACATGATCCCCCATGTTGTGCAAAAAAGCGGTTAGCTCCTTCGGTCCTC
CGATCGTTGTCAGAAGTAAGTTGGCCGCAGTGTTATCACTCATGGTTATGGCAGCACTGCATAATTCTCT
TACTGTCATGCCATCCGTAAGATGCTTTTCTGTGACTGGTGAGTACTCAACCAAGTCATTCTGAGAATAG
TGTATGCGGCGACCGAGTTGCTCTTGCCCGGCGTCAATACGGGATAATACCGCGCCACATAGCAGAACTT
TAAAAGTGCTCATCATTGGAAAACGTTCTTCGGGGCGAAAACTCTCAAGGATCTTACCGCTGTTGAGATC
CAGTTCGATGTAACCCACTCGTGCACCCAACTGATCTTCAGCATCTTTTACTTTCACCAGCGTTTCTGGG
TGAGCAAAAACAGGAAGGCAAAATGCCGCAAAAAAGGGAATAAGGGCGACACGGAAATGTTGAATACTCA
TACTCTTCCTTTTTCAATATTATTGAAGCATTTATCAGGGTTATTGTCTCATGAGCGGATACATATTTGA
ATGTATTTAGAAAAATAAACAAATAGGGGTTCCGCCCGCGAAAT
