>Addgene plasmid #210533 | pGGB-SpCas9 | depositor partial sequence | sequence record 410325 | pGGB-SpCas9 sequence 4176 bps
GGTGGTGGTCTCCAACAATGGATAAGAAGTACTCTATCGGACTCGATATCGGAACTAACTCTGTGGGATG
GGCTGTGATCACCGATGAGTACAAGGTGCCATCTAAGAAGTTCAAGGTTCTCGGAAACACCGATAGGCAC
TCTATCAAGAAAAACCTTATCGGTGCTCTCCTCTTCGATTCTGGTGAAACTGCTGAGGCTACCAGACTCA
AGAGAACCGCTAGAAGAAGGTACACCAGAAGAAAGAACAGGATCTGCTACCTCCAAGAGATCTTCTCTAA
CGAGATGGCTAAAGTGGATGATTCATTCTTCCACAGGCTCGAAGAGTCATTCCTCGTGGAAGAAGATAAG
AAGCACGAGAGGCACCCTATCTTCGGAAACATCGTTGATGAGGTGGCATACCACGAGAAGTACCCTACTA
TCTACCACCTCAGAAAGAAGCTCGTTGATTCTACTGATAAGGCTGATCTCAGGCTCATCTACCTCGCTCT
CGCTCACATGATCAAGTTCAGAGGACACTTCCTCATCGAGGGTGATCTCAACCCTGATAACTCTGATGTG
GATAAGTTGTTCATCCAGCTCGTGCAGACCTACAACCAGCTTTTCGAAGAGAACCCTATCAACGCTTCAG
GTGTGGATGCTAAGGCTATCCTCTCTGCTAGGCTCTCTAAGTCAAGAAGGCTTGAGAACCTCATTGCTCA
GCTCCCTGGTGAGAAGAAGAACGGACTTTTCGGAAACTTGATCGCTCTCTCTCTCGGACTCACCCCTAAC
TTCAAGTCTAACTTCGATCTCGCTGAGGATGCAAAGCTCCAGCTCTCAAAGGATACCTACGATGATGATC
TCGATAACCTCCTCGCTCAGATCGGAGATCAGTACGCTGATTTGTTCCTCGCTGCTAAGAACCTCTCTGA
TGCTATCCTCCTCAGTGATATCCTCAGAGTGAACACCGAGATCACCAAGGCTCCACTCTCAGCTTCTATG
ATCAAGAGATACGATGAGCACCACCAGGATCTCACACTTCTCAAGGCTCTTGTTAGACAGCAGCTCCCAG
AGAAGTACAAAGAGATTTTCTTCGATCAGTCTAAGAACGGATACGCTGGTTACATCGATGGTGGTGCATC
TCAAGAAGAGTTCTACAAGTTCATCAAGCCTATCCTCGAGAAGATGGATGGAACCGAGGAACTCCTCGTG
AAGCTCAATAGAGAGGATCTTCTCAGAAAGCAGAGGACCTTCGATAACGGATCTATCCCTCATCAGATCC
ACCTCGGAGAGTTGCACGCTATCCTTAGAAGGCAAGAGGATTTCTACCCATTCCTCAAGGATAACAGGGA
AAAGATTGAGAAGATTCTCACCTTCAGAATCCCTTACTACGTGGGACCTCTCGCTAGAGGAAACTCAAGA
TTCGCTTGGATGACCAGAAAGTCTGAGGAAACCATCACCCCTTGGAACTTCGAAGAGGTGGTGGATAAGG
GTGCTAGTGCTCAGTCTTTCATCGAGAGGATGACCAACTTCGATAAGAACCTTCCAAACGAGAAGGTGCT
CCCTAAGCACTCTTTGCTCTACGAGTACTTCACCGTGTACAACGAGTTGACCAAGGTTAAGTACGTGACC
GAGGGAATGAGGAAGCCTGCTTTTTTGTCAGGTGAGCAAAAGAAGGCTATCGTTGATCTCTTGTTCAAGA
CCAACAGAAAGGTGACCGTGAAGCAGCTCAAAGAGGATTACTTCAAGAAAATCGAGTGCTTCGATTCAGT
TGAGATTTCTGGTGTTGAGGATAGGTTCAACGCATCTCTCGGAACCTACCACGATCTCCTCAAGATCATT
AAGGATAAGGATTTCTTGGATAACGAGGAAAACGAGGATATCTTGGAGGATATCGTTCTTACCCTCACCC
TCTTTGAAGATAGAGAGATGATTGAAGAAAGGCTCAAGACCTACGCTCATCTCTTCGATGATAAGGTGAT
GAAGCAGTTGAAGAGAAGAAGATACACTGGTTGGGGAAGGCTCTCAAGAAAGCTCATTAACGGAATCAGG
GATAAGCAGTCTGGAAAGACAATCCTTGATTTCCTCAAGTCTGATGGATTCGCTAACAGAAACTTCATGC
AGCTCATCCACGATGATTCTCTCACCTTTAAAGAGGATATCCAGAAGGCTCAGGTTTCAGGACAGGGTGA
TAGTCTCCATGAGCATATCGCTAACCTCGCTGGATCTCCTGCAATCAAGAAGGGAATCCTCCAGACTGTG
AAGGTTGTGGATGAGTTGGTGAAGGTGATGGGAAGGCATAAGCCTGAGAACATCGTGATCGAAATGGCTA
GAGAGAACCAGACCACTCAGAAGGGACAGAAGAACTCTAGGGAAAGGATGAAGAGGATCGAGGAAGGTAT
CAAAGAGCTTGGATCTCAGATCCTCAAAGAGCACCCTGTTGAGAACACTCAGCTCCAGAATGAGAAGCTC
TACCTCTACTACCTCCAGAACGGAAGGGATATGTATGTGGATCAAGAGTTGGATATCAACAGGCTCTCTG
ATTACGATGTTGATCATATCGTGCCACAGTCATTCTTGAAGGATGATTCTATCGATAACAAGGTGCTCAC
CAGGTCTGATAAGAACAGGGGTAAGAGTGATAACGTGCCAAGTGAAGAGGTTGTGAAGAAAATGAAGAAC
TATTGGAGGCAGCTCCTCAACGCTAAGCTCATCACTCAGAGAAAGTTCGATAACTTGACTAAGGCTGAGA
GGGGAGGACTCTCTGAATTGGATAAGGCAGGATTCATCAAGAGGCAGCTTGTGGAAACCAGGCAGATCAC
TAAGCACGTTGCACAGATCCTCGATTCTAGGATGAACACCAAGTACGATGAGAACGATAAGTTGATCAGG
GAAGTGAAGGTTATCACCCTCAAGTCAAAGCTCGTGTCTGATTTCAGAAAGGATTTCCAATTCTACAAGG
TGAGGGAAATCAACAACTACCACCACGCTCACGATGCTTACCTTAACGCTGTTGTTGGAACCGCTCTCAT
CAAGAAGTATCCTAAGCTCGAGTCAGAGTTCGTGTACGGTGATTACAAGGTGTACGATGTGAGGAAGATG
ATCGCTAAGTCTGAGCAAGAGATCGGAAAGGCTACCGCTAAGTATTTCTTCTACTCTAACATCATGAATT
TCTTCAAGACCGAGATTACCCTCGCTAACGGTGAGATCAGAAAGAGGCCACTCATCGAGACAAACGGTGA
AACAGGTGAGATCGTGTGGGATAAGGGAAGGGATTTCGCTACCGTTAGAAAGGTGCTCTCTATGCCACAG
GTGAACATCGTTAAGAAAACCGAGGTGCAGACCGGTGGATTCTCTAAAGAGTCTATCCTCCCTAAGAGGA
ACTCTGATAAGCTCATTGCTAGGAAGAAGGATTGGGACCCTAAGAAATACGGTGGTTTCGATTCTCCTAC
CGTGGCTTACTCTGTTCTCGTTGTGGCTAAGGTTGAGAAGGGAAAGAGTAAGAAGCTCAAGTCTGTTAAG
GAACTTCTCGGAATCACTATCATGGAAAGGTCATCTTTCGAGAAGAACCCAATCGATTTCCTCGAGGCTA
AGGGATACAAAGAGGTTAAGAAGGATCTCATCATCAAGCTCCCAAAGTACTCACTCTTCGAACTCGAGAA
CGGTAGAAAGAGGATGCTCGCTTCTGCTGGTGAGCTTCAAAAGGGAAACGAGCTTGCTCTCCCATCTAAG
TACGTTAACTTTCTTTACCTCGCTTCTCACTACGAGAAGTTGAAGGGATCTCCAGAAGATAACGAGCAGA
AGCAACTTTTCGTTGAGCAGCACAAGCACTACTTGGATGAGATCATCGAGCAGATCTCTGAGTTCTCTAA
AAGGGTGATCCTCGCTGATGCAAACCTCGATAAGGTGTTGTCTGCTTACAACAAGCACAGAGATAAGCCT
ATCAGGGAACAGGCAGAGAACATCATCCATCTCTTCACCCTTACCAACCTCGGTGCTCCTGCTGCTTTCA
AGTACTTCGATACAACCATCGATAGGAAGAGATACACCTCTACCAAAGAAGTGCTCGATGCTACCCTCAT
CCATCAGTCTATCACTGGACTCTACGAGACTAGGATCGATCTCTCACAGCTCGGTGGTGATTCAAGGGCT
GATCCTAAGAAGAAGAGGAAGGTTTGAGGGGCTCGAGACCGGTGGT
